>Addgene plasmid #213362 | OXER1-DuET | addgene full sequence | sequence record 430883 | Addgene NGS Result
CGCCTGGCATTATGCCCAGTACATGACCTTATGGGACTTTCCTACTTGGCAGTACATCTACGTATTAGTC
ATCGCTATTACCATGGTGATGCGGTTTTGGCAGTACATCAATGGGCGTGGATAGCGGTTTGACTCACGGG
GATTTCCAAGTCTCCACCCCATTGACGTCAATGGGAGTTTGTTTTGGCACCAAAATCAACGGGACTTTCC
AAAATGTCGTAACAACTCCGCCCCATTGACGCAAATGGGCGGTAGGCGTGTACGGTGGGAGGTCTATATA
AGCAGAGCTCTCTGGCTAACTAGAGAACCCACTGCTTACTGGCTTATCGAAATTAATACGACTCACTATA
GGGAGACCCAAGCTGGCTAGCGTTTAAACTTAAGCTTAGCGCCACCATGAAGACGATCATCGCCCTGAGC
TACATCTTCTGCCTGGTATTCGCCGACTACAAGGACGATGATGACGCCAGCATCGATATGCTTTGTCATC
GGGGTGGACAGCTGATCGTTCCTATCATACCACTCTGTCCCGAGCACTCCTGCCGAGGACGGAGATTGCA
GAACTTGTTGAGTGGGCCTTGGCCCAAGCAACCTATGGAACTCCACAACCTTTCCAGCCCCTCTCCATCC
CTTTCCAGTTCTGTGCTCCCGCCCAGTTTTAGTCCATCTCCGAGTAGCGCCCCATCCGCTTTCACCACAG
TGGGAGGATCTAGCGGCGGCCCATGCCACCCCACTTCATCAAGCCTCGTGAGCGCCTTTCTTGCCCCTAT
CCTTGCCCTGGAGTTCGTACTGGGCCTCGTCGGTAACTCCCTGGCCCTCTTCATCTTCTGCATCCATACG
AGACCCTGGACCTCAAACACAGTCTTCCTGGTTAGCCTGGTGGCAGCTGATTTTCTGCTCATTTCAAACC
TGCCTTTGCGAGTGGATTACTATCTTTTGCACGAGACCTGGAGGTTCGGTGCAGCAGCCTGCAAAGTCAA
CCTGTTCATGCTGTCCACCAATCGGACAGCTAGCGTGGTCTTTCTGACCGCAATTGCTTTGAACAGATAT
CTTAAGGTCGTACAGCCTCATCACGTCCTTAGCCGAGCGTCCGTTGGCGCAGCAGCAAGAGTGGCCGGTG
GGCTGTGGGTAGGCATTCTTCTCCTTAATGGGCACCTCCTTCTTTCTACCTTCAGTGGGCCATCCTGCCT
GAGCTATCGGGTTGGCACGAAACCTTCTGCGTCCCTGCGCTGGCACCAGGCCCTGTACCTGCTGGAGTTT
TTTCTGCCATTGGCGCTCATTTTGTTCGCCATCGTCTCCATTGGGCTCACAATCCGCAATCGGGGTCTCG
GGGGCCAAGCCGGGCCACAGCGCGCCATGAGGGTGCTGGCAATGGTGGTTGCCGTCTACACTATTTGTTT
TCTGCCTAGCATCATTTTTGGAATGGCAAGCATGGTGGCATTTTGGCTGTCTGCTTGTAGAAGTCTTGAT
TTGTGTACCCAGCTGTTCCATGGTTCATTGGCTTTCACCTACCTGAACTCAGTTCTGGATCCCGTTCTGT
ACTGCTTCTCAAGTCCTAACTTCCTTCACCAGAGCCGCGCCCTGCTCGGCCTGACAAGGGGGCGGCAGGG
CCCAGTGTCCGATGAATCCTCATACCAGCCCAGCCGGCAGTGGAGGTACAGAGAGGCTAGTCGGAAGGCC
GAGGCCATCGGCAAACTGAAGGTGCAGGGGGAAGTGAGCCTTGAAAAAGAAGGAAGTAGCCAAGGCATCG
ATACCGGTGGACGCACCGGTGAATTCGATGAGGCCAGCACCACCGTGTCTAAGACCGAGACTTCTCAGGT
GGCCCCTGCCTAACTCGAGTCTAGAGGGCCCGTTTAAACCCGCTGATCAGCCTCGACTGTGCCTTCTAGT
TGCCAGCCATCTGTTGTTTGCCCCTCCCCCGTGCCTTCCTTGACCCTGGAAGGTGCCACTCCCACTGTCC
TTTCCTAATAAAATGAGGAAATTGCATCGCATTGTCTGAGTAGGTGTCATTCTATTCTGGGGGGTGGGGT
GGGGCAGGACAGCAAGGGGGAGGATTGGGAAGACAATAGCAGGCATGCTGGGGATGCGGTGGGCTCTATG
GCTTCTGAGGCGGAAAGAACCAGCTGGGGCTCTAGGGGGTATCCCC
[124 nt withheld, positions 2147-2270]
C
[91 nt withheld, positions 2272-2362]
A
[49 nt withheld, positions 2364-2412]
CCTTTGACGTTGGAGTCCACGTTCTTT
[37 nt withheld, positions 2440-2476]
ACCCTATCTCGGTCTATTCTTTTGATTTATAAGGGATTTTGCCGATTTCGGCCTATTGGTTAAAAAATGA
GCTGATTTAACAAAAATTTAACGCGAATTAATTCTGTGGAATGTGTGTCAGTTAGGGTGTGGAAAGTCCC
CAGGCTCCCCAGCAGGCAGAAGTATGCAAAGCATGCATCTCAATTAGTCAGCAACCAGGTGTGGAAAGTC
CCCAGGCTCCCCAGCAGGCAGAAGTATGCAAAGCATGCATCTCAATTAGTCAGCAACCATAGTCCCGCCC
CTAACTCCGCCCATCCCGCCCCTAACTCCGCCCAGTTCCGCCCATTCTCCGCCCCATGGCTGACTAATTT
TTTTTATTTATGCAGAGGCCGAGGCCGCCTCTGCCTCTGAGCTATTCCAGAAGTAGTGAGGAGGCTTTTT
TGGAGGCCTAGGCTTTTGCAAAAAGCTCCCGGGAGCTTGTATATCCATTTTCGGATCTGATCAAGAGACA
GGATGAGGATCGTTTCGCATGATTGAACAAGATGGATTGCACGCAGGTTCTCCGGCCGCTTGGGTGGAGA
GGCTATTCGGCTATGACTGGGCACAACAGACAATCGGCTGCTCTGATGCCGCCGTGTTCCGGCTGTCAGC
GCAGGGGCGCCCGGTTCTTTTTGTCAAGACCGACCTGTCCGGTGCCCTGAATGAACTGCAGGACGAGGCA
GCGCGGCTATCGTGGCTGGCCACGACGGGCGTTCCTTGCGCAGCTGTGCTCGACGTTGTCACTGAAGCGG
GAAGGGACTGGCTGCTATTGGGCGAAGTGCCGGGGCAGGATCTCCTGTCATCTCACCTTGCTCCTGCCGA
GAAAGTATCCATCATGGCTGATGCAATGCGGCGGCTGCATACGCTTGATCCGGCTACCTGCCCATTCGAC
CACCAAGCGAAACATCGCATCGAGCGAGCACGTACTCGGATGGAAGCCGGTCTTGTCGATCAGGATGATC
TGGACGAAGAGCATCAGGGGCTCGCGCCAGCCGAACTGTTCGCCAGGCTCAAGGCGCGCATGCCCGACGG
CGAGGATCTCGTCGTGACCCATGGCGATGCCTGCTTGCCGAATATCATGGTGGAAAATGGCCGCTTTTCT
GGATTCATCGACTGTGGCCGGCTGGGTGTGGCGGACCGCTATCAGGACATAGCGTTGGCTACCCGTGATA
TTGCTGAAGAGCTTGGCGGCGAATGGGCTGACCGCTTCCTCGTGCTTTACGGTATCGCCGCTCCCGATTC
GCAGCGCATCGCCTTCTATCGCCTTCTTGACGAGTTCTTCTGAGCGGGACTCTGGGGTTCGAAATGACCG
ACCAAGCGACGCCCAACCTGCCATCACGAGATTTCGATTCCACCGCCGCCTTCTATGAAAGGTTGGGCTT
CGGAATCGTTTTCCGGGACGCCGGCTGGATGATCCTCCAGCGCGGGGATCTCATGCTGGAGTTCTTCGCC
CACCCCAACTTGTTTATTGCAGCTTATAATGGTTACAAATAAAGCAATAGCATCACAAATTTCACAAATA
AAGCATTTTTTTCACTGCATTCTAGTTGTGGTTTGTCCAAACTCATCAATGTATCTTATCATGTCTGTAT
ACCGTCGACCTCTAGCTAGAGCTTGGCGTAATCATGGTCATAGCTGTTTCCTGTGTGAAATTGTTATCCG
CTCACAATTCCACACAACATACGAGCCGGAAGCATAAAGTGTAAAGCCTGGGGTGCCTAATGAGTGAGCT
AACTCACATTAATTGCGTTGCGCTCACTGCCCGCTTTCCAGTCGGGAAACCTGTCGTGCCAGCTGCATTA
ATGAATCGGCCAACGCGCGGGGAGAGGCGGTTTGCGTATTGGGCGCTCTTCCGCTTCCTCGCTCACTGAC
TCGCTGCGCTCGGTCGTTCGGCTGCGGCGAGCGGTATCAGCTCACTCAAAGGCGGTAATACGGTTATCCA
CAGAATCAGGGGATAACGCAGGAAAGAACATGTGAGCAAAAGGCCAGCAAAAGGCCAGGAACCGTAAAAA
GGCCGCGTTGCTGGCGTTTTTCCATAGGCTCCGCCCCCCTGACGAGCATCACAAAAATCGACGCTCAAGT
CAGAGGTGGCGAAACCCGACAGGACTATAAAGATACCAGGCGTTTCCCCCTGGAAGCTCCCTCGTGCGCT
CTCCTGTTCCGACCCTGCCGCTTACCGGATACCTGTCCGCCTTTCTCCCTTCGGGAAGCGTGGCGCTTTC
TCATAGCTCACGCTGTAGGTATCTCAGTTCGGTGTAGGTCGTTCGCTCCAAGCTGGGCTGTGTGCACGAA
CCCCCCGTTCAGCCCGACCGCTGCGCCTTATCCGGTAACTATCGTCTTGAGTCCAACCCGGTAAGACACG
ACTTATCGCCACTGGCAGCAGCCACTGGTAACAGGATTAGCAGAGCGAGGTATGTAGGCGGTGCTACAGA
GTTCTTGAAGTGGTGGCCTAACTACGGCTACACTAGAAGAACGGTATTTGGTATCTGCGCTCTGCTGAAG
CCAGTTACCTTCGGAAAAAGAGTTGGTAGCTCTTGATCCGGCAAACAAACCACCGCTGGTAGCGGTGGTT
TTTTTGTTTGCAAGCAGCAGATTACGCGCAGAAAAAAAGGATCTCAAGAAGATCCTTTGATCTTTTCTAC
GGGGTCTGACGCTCAGTGGAACGAAAACTCACGTTAAGGGATTTTGGTCATGAGATTATCAAAAAGGATC
TTCACCTAGATCCTTTTAAATTAAAAATGAAGTTTTAAATCAATCTAAAGTATATATGAGTAAACTTGGT
CTGACAGTTACCAATGCTTAATCAGTGAGGCACCTATCTCAGCGATCTGTCTATTTCGTTCATCCATAGT
TGCCTGACTCCCCGTCGTGTAGATAACTACGATACGGGAGGGCTTACCATCTGGCCCCAGTGCTGCAATG
ATACCGCGAGACCCACGCTCACCGGCTCCAGATTTATCAGCAATAAACCAGCCAGCCGGAAGGGCCGAGC
GCAGAAGTGGTCCTGCAACTTTATCCGCCTCCATCCAGTCTATTAATTGTTGCCGGGAAGCTAGAGTAAG
TAGTTCGCCAGTTAATAGTTTGCGCAACGTTGTTGCCATTGCTACAGGCATCGTGGTGTCACGCTCGTCG
TTTGGTATGGCTTCATTCAGCTCCGGTTCCCAACGATCAAGGCGAGTTACATGATCCCCCATGTTGTGCA
AAAAAGCGGTTAGCTCCTTCGGTCCTCCGATCGTTGTCAGAAGTAAGTTGGCCGCAGTGTTATCACTCAT
GGTTATGGCAGCACTGCATAATTCTCTTACTGTCATGCCATCCGTAAGATGCTTTTCTGTGACTGGTGAG
TACTCAACCAAGTCATTCTGAGAATAGTGTATGCGGCGACCGAGTTGCTCTTGCCCGGCGTCAATACGGG
ATAATACCGCGCCACATAGCAGAACTTTAAAAGTGCTCATCATTGGAAAACGTTCTTCGGGGCGAAAACT
CTCAAGGATCTTACCGCTGTTGAGATCCAGTTCGATGTAACCCACTCGTGCACCCAACTGATCTTCAGCA
TCTTTTACTTTCACCAGCGTTTCTGGGTGAGCAAAAACAGGAAGGCAAAATGCCGCAAAAAAGGGAATAA
GGGCGACACGGAAATGTTGAATACTCATACTCTTCCTTTTTCAATATTATTGAAGCATTTATCAGGGTTA
TTGTCTCATGAGCGGATACATATTTGAATGTATTTAGAAAAATAAACAAATAGGGGTTCCGCGCACATTT
CCCCGAAAAGTGCCACCTGACGTCGACGGATCGGGAGATCTCCCGATCCCCTATGGTGCACTCTCAGTAC
AATCTGCTCTGATGCCGCATAGTTAAGCCAGTATCTGCTCCCTGCTTGTGTGTTGGAGGTCGCTGAGTAG
TGCGCGAGCAAAATTTAAGCTACAACAAGGCAAGGCTTGACCGACATTTGCATGAAGAATCTGCTTAGGG
TTAGGCGTTTTGCGCTGCTTCGCGATGTACGGGCCAGATATACGCGTTGACATTGATTATTGACTAGTTA
TTAATAGTAATCAATTACGGGGTCATTAGTTCATAGCCCATATATGGAGTTCCGCGTTACATAACTTACG
GTAAATGGCCCGCCTGGCTGACCGCCCAACGACCCCCGCCCATTGACGTCAATAATGACGTATGTTCCCA
TAGTAACGCCAATAGGGACTTTCCATTGACGTCAATGGGTGGAGTATTTACGGTAAACTGCCCACTTGGC
AGTACATCAAGTGTATCATATGCCAAGTACGCCCCCTATTGACGTCAATGACGGTAAATGGCC
Features (pLannotate 1.2.2; 21 found; start..end, strand, type, name):
     86..289     +  promoter       CMV promoter: human cytomegalovirus (CMV) immediate early promoter
    285..318     +  LTR            5' LTR (truncated) (fragment): truncated 5' long terminal repeat (LTR) from HIV-1
    334..352     +  promoter       T7 promoter: promoter for bacteriophage T7 RNA polymerase
    445..465     +  CDS            3xFLAG (fragment): three tandem FLAG® epitope tags
    478..1746    +  CDS            OXER1: OXER1_HUMAN - Also known as GPR170, TG1019. Experimental evidence at protein level: Swiss-Prot protein existence level 1. Receptor for eicosanoids and polyunsaturated fatty acids such as 5-oxo-6E,8Z,11Z,14Z-eicosatetraenoic acid (5-OXO-ETE), 5(S)- hydroperoxy-6E,8Z,11Z,14Z-eicosatetraenoic acid (5(S)-HPETE) and arachidonic acid. Seems to be coupled to the G(i)/G(o), families of heteromeric G proteins. From Homo sapiens (Human).
   1877..2101    +  polyA_signal   bGH poly(A) signal: bovine growth hormone polyadenylation signal
   2105..2126    +  promoter       SV40 promoter (fragment): SV40 enhancer and early promoter
   2147..2575    +  rep_origin     f1 ori (sequence partly withheld): f1 bacteriophage origin of replication; arrow indicates direction of (+) strand synthesis
   2589..2918    +  promoter       SV40 promoter: SV40 enhancer and early promoter
   2985..3776    +  CDS            neo: KKA2_KLEPN - Also known as kan, nptII. Experimental evidence at protein level: Swiss-Prot protein existence level 1. Resistance to kanamycin, neomycin, paromomycin, ribostamycin, butirosin and gentamicin B. From Klebsiella pneumoniae.
   3800..3958    +  CDS            ble (fragment): BLE_KLEPN - Experimental evidence at protein level: Swiss-Prot protein existence level 1. Binding protein with a strong affinity to the bleomycin family of antibiotics. Binds to CL990; an antimitotic-antibiotic compound. From Klebsiella pneumoniae.
   3953..4074    +  polyA_signal   SV40 poly(A) signal: SV40 polyadenylation signal
   4147..4163    -  protein_bind   lac operator: The lac repressor binds to the lac operator to inhibit transcription in E. coli. This inhibition can be relieved by adding lactose or isopropyl-β-D-thiogalactopyranoside (IPTG). lac repressor encoded by lacI
   4171..4201    -  promoter       lac promoter: promoter for the E. coli lac operon
   4216..4237    -  protein_bind   CAP binding site: CAP binding activates transcription in the presence of cAMP. E. coli catabolite activator protein
   4250..4342    -  CDS            lacI (fragment): lac repressor; lacI; The lac repressor binds to the lac operator to inhibit transcription in E. coli. This inhibition can be relieved by adding lactose or isopropyl-β-D-thiogalactopyranoside (IPTG).
   4525..5113    -  rep_origin     ori: high-copy-number ColE1/pMB1/pBR322/pUC origin of replication
   5284..6144    -  CDS            AmpR: β-lactamase; bla; confers resistance to ampicillin, carbenicillin, and related antibiotics
   6145..6249    -  promoter       AmpR promoter: bla
   6308..6360    -  misc_feature   bom (fragment): basis of mobility region from pBR322
   6515..85      +  enhancer       CMV enhancer (across the origin): human cytomegalovirus immediate early enhancer
