[The description below was written by a language model from this plasmid's Addgene catalogue record and pLannotate feature annotations shown in this document.]
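Description:
OXER1-DuET is a mammalian expression plasmid built on the pcDNA 3.1 (+) backbone that carries the human oxoeicosanoid receptor 1 (OXER1, also known as GPR170 or TG1019). This is a class A GPCR of the leukotriene family that recognises 5-oxo-ETE and related eicosanoids and appears to couple to Gi/Go proteins. The sequenced plasmid is about 6.8 kb. It is maintained in E. coli at high copy through a ColE1/pUC-type origin and selected with ampicillin via the β-lactamase gene. An f1 origin is also present, as are short leftover lac promoter/operator fragments from the backbone. For mammalian cells, an SV40 early promoter drives a neomycin phosphotransferase gene followed by the SV40 polyadenylation signal, which would allow G418 selection of stable transfectants.

The receptor cassette is transcribed from the CMV immediate-early enhancer and promoter and terminated by the bovine growth hormone poly(A) signal. A T7 promoter sits just upstream of the coding region and could support in vitro transcription. According to the record, the "DuET" design places a cleavable hemagglutinin signal peptide and a FLAG epitope at the N terminus and a 1D4 epitope at the C terminus of the receptor. The feature table detects the FLAG sequence immediately before the OXER1 open reading frame, but it does not annotate the signal peptide or the 1D4 tag separately. The small "HIV-1 LTR", "ble" and "lacI" hits are short fragments and most likely annotation artefacts rather than functional parts. The dual tags allow capture and detection of the receptor independently of receptor-specific antibodies. The construct is intended for mammalian expression and proteomics work, and the associated publication concerns multiplexed selectivity screening of anti-GPCR antibodies.
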