Addgene plasmid #213362: OXER1-DuET
Purpose: The DuET construct encodes the named human GPCR engineered with a cleaved hemagglutinin signal peptide, a 5' FLAG and a 3' 1D4 epitope tag optimized for expression in mammalian cells and proteomics studies.
Depositing lab: Thomas Sakmar. Depositing organization: Rockefeller University. Publication: Multiplexed selectivity screening of anti-GPCR antibodies. Dahl L, Kotliar IB, Bendes A, Dodig-Crnkovic T, Fromm S, Elofsson A, Uhlen M, Sakmar TP, Schwenk JM. Sci Adv. 2023 May 3;9(18):eadf9297. doi: 10.1126/sciadv.adf9297. Epub 2023 May 3. PubMed 37134173.
Backbone
  Vector backbone: pcDNA 3.1 (+)
  Vector type: Mammalian Expression
Growth in bacteria
  Bacterial resistance: Ampicillin, 100 μg/mL
  Growth temperature: 37°C
  Growth strain: DH5alpha
  Copy number: High Copy
Gene/Insert
  Gene/Insert name: OXER1 (alt names: Oxoeicosanoid receptor 1; GPCR, GPR170, TG1019)
  Species: H. sapiens (human)
  Entrez Gene: OXER1 (a.k.a. GPCR, GPR170, TG1019)
  Promoter: CMV, T7
  Tag / fusion protein: FLAG (N terminal on insert); 1D4 (C terminal on insert)
  Cloning method: Gibson Cloning
Terms and licenses: Academic/Nonprofit Terms; Industry Terms: Not Available to Industry
Depositor comments: Class: A, Family: Leukotriene. Ensembl ID: ENSG00000162881, Uniprot ID: Q8TDS5
How to cite: OXER1-DuET was a gift from Thomas Sakmar (Addgene plasmid # 213362 ; http://n2t.net/addgene:213362 ; RRID:Addgene_213362)
